LOCUS       Exported 2097 bp ds-DNA linear SYN 05-JUN-2021
DEFINITION  Expression of G protein-coupled receptors for PRESTO-Tango: parallel
            receptorome expression and screening via transcriptional output,
            with transcriptional activation following arrestin translocation.
ACCESSION   .
VERSION     .
KEYWORDS    LHCGR-Tango
SOURCE      synthetic DNA construct
  ORGANISM  synthetic DNA construct
REFERENCE   1 (bases 1 to 2097)
  AUTHORS   Kroeze WK, Sassano MF, Huang XP, Lansu K, McCorvy JD, Giguere PM,
            Sciaky N, Roth BL
  TITLE     PRESTO-Tango as an open-source resource for interrogation of the
            druggable human GPCRome.
  JOURNAL   Nat Struct Mol Biol. 2015 May;22(5):362-9. doi: 10.1038/nsmb.3014.
            Epub 2015 Apr 20.
  PUBMED    25895059
REFERENCE   2 (bases 1 to 2097)
  AUTHORS   .
  TITLE     Direct Submission
  JOURNAL   Exported Jun 5, 2021 from SnapGene Server 1.1.58
            http://www.snapgene.com
FEATURES             Location/Qualifiers
     source          1..2097
                     /organism="synthetic DNA construct"
                     /mol_type="other DNA"
ORIGIN
        1 atgaaacagc gcttttccgc tctgcaactt ctgaaacttc tgttgctgct gcaaccgcct
       61 ctgccgcgcg cattgcgcga ggcactgtgc ccagagcctt gtaactgtgt accagatggg
      121 gcacttagat gtcccggtcc cacagctggg ctcactaggc tgagtcttgc ctacctgccc
      181 gtcaaggtta ttcctagtca ggcctttcgg ggactgaatg aggtgatcaa gatagaaatt
      241 tctcaaattg actccttgga gcgcattgaa gccaacgctt tcgacaatct ccttaacctg
      301 tccgagattc ttatacagaa cacaaagaac ctccgctata tcgagccagg agcttttatc
      361 aatcttccgc gactgaagta cttgagcata tgcaacaccg gcattaggaa atttcctgac
      421 gtcaccaaag tgtttagctc cgaaagcaac ttcattcttg agatctgcga caacctgcac
      481 atcaccacca tccccgggaa tgccttccag ggcatgaaca acgagtctgt tacccttaag
      541 ctgtacggga atggcttcga ggaagtgcaa agtcacgcat ttaacggtac tactctcacc
      601 tcccttgagc tgaaagagaa cgttcatctg gagaagatgc ataatggcgc ctttagaggg
      661 gctaccgggc ccaaaaccct tgatatctca tccactaagc ttcaggccct gccgagttat
      721 ggcctggagt caatccagcg actcatcgcg acgtccagtt attcactcaa gaagctgccc
      781 tcaagggaaa cgttcgtcaa tctgctggaa gccacgctga cttatcctag tcattgctgt
      841 gccttccgga acctgcccac taaggagcag aatttctcac acagtattag tgaaaatttc
      901 tctaaacagt gtgagtctac cgtgcggaag gtgaacaata agacgctgta ctcctctatg
      961 cttgctgaat ctgagctgtc tgggtgggat tacgagtatg gcttctgcct tccaaagaca
     1021 cctcggtgcg cccccgagcc agatgccttt aatccctgtg aggacatcat gggatatgac
     1081 ttcttgaggg tactgatctg gctcattaac atcctggcca taatggggaa tatgacagtc
     1141 ctctttgttc tcctgacatc aagatacaag cttaccgtcc cacgcttctt gatgtgcaac
     1201 cttagcttcg ccgacttttg catgggtctc tacttgcttc tgatagcgtc agtggacagt
     1261 cagaccaagg gacagtacta caaccatgca attgattggc agacaggtag cggatgcagc
     1321 acagcaggct tcttcaccgt ctttgcaagc gagctctctg tgtataccct cacggttata
     1381 acgcttgaac gctggcacac aattacgtat gccattcact tggatcaaaa actccggctg
     1441 cgccatgcga tactcatcat gttgggcggc tggctctttt cctccttgat agccatgctg
     1501 cctcttgtag gggtatccaa ttacatgaag gtgagtattt gctttcccat ggacgtggag
     1561 accactctga gccaggtata catcctgacc attctcatcc tcaacgtggt ggcttttttt
     1621 atcatttgtg cctgttacat caagatttac tttgcggtgc gcaaccccga gctgatggca
     1681 acgaacaagg acacaaaaat tgccaaaaaa atggctattc tgatctttac ggatttcaca
     1741 tgtatggctc cgatcagctt ctttgctatt tctgcggcgt ttaaggtacc ccttatcaca
     1801 gtgactaact ccaaagtcct gttggtgctc ttttacccca tcaattcttg cgctaaccca
     1861 tttctgtacg ccatttttac taaaaccttt cagagggatt tctttctgct gctgtccaaa
     1921 tttggctgtt gtaagcggcg cgccgaactg tatcggagaa aagatttttc cgcctacacg
     1981 tccaattgca agaacggctt cactggcagc aataaacctt cccaaagcac tctgaagctc
     2041 tccaccttgc actgccaggg gactgcactt ttggataaga cacggtatac agaatgc
//
