>Addgene plasmid #66417 | LHCGR-Tango | depositor partial sequence | sequence record 113447 | empty Tango
GACGGATCGGGAGATCTCCCGATCCCCTATGGTGCACTCTCAGTACAATCTGCTCTGATGCCGCATAGTT
AAGCCAGTATCTGCTCCCTGCTTGTGTGTTGGAGGTCGCTGAGTAGTGCGCGAGCAAAATTTAAGCTACA
ACAAGGCAAGGCTTGACCGACAATTGCATGAAGAATCTGCTTAGGGTTAGGCGTTTTGCGCTGCTTCGCG
ATGTACGGGCCAGATATACGCGTTGACATTGATTATTGACTAGTTATTAATAGTAATCAATTACGGGGTC
ATTAGTTCATAGCCCATATATGGAGTTCCGCGTTACATAACTTACGGTAAATGGCCCGCCTGGCTGACCG
CCCAACGACCCCCGCCCATTGACGTCAATAATGACGTATGTTCCCATAGTAACGCCAATAGGGACTTTCC
ATTGACGTCAATGGGTGGAGTATTTACGGTAAACTGCCCACTTGGCAGTACATCAAGTGTATCATATGCC
AAGTACGCCCCCTATTGACGTCAATGACGGTAAATGGCCCGCCTGGCATTATGCCCAGTACATGACCTTA
TGGGACTTTCCTACTTGGCAGTACATCTACGTATTAGTCATCGCTATTACCATGGTGATGCGGTTTTGGC
AGTACATCAATGGGCGTGGATAGCGGTTTGACTCACGGGGATTTCCAAGTCTCCACCCCATTGACGTCAA
TGGGAGTTTGTTTTGGCACCAAAATCAACGGGACTTTCCAAAATGTCGTAACAACTCCGCCCCATTGACG
CAAATGGGCGGTAGGCGTGTACGGTGGGAGGTCTATATAAGCAGAGCTCTCTGGCTAACTAGAGAACCCA
CTGCTTACTGGCTTATCGAAATTAATACGACTCACTATAGGGAGACCCAAGCTGGCTAGCGTTTAAACTT
AAGCTTGGTACCGAGCTCGGATCCACTAGTCCAGTGTGGTGGAATTCTGCAGATATCCAGCACAGTGGCG
GCCGCGCCACCATGAAGACGATCATCGCCCTGAGCTACATCTTCTGCCTGGTATTCGCCGACTACAAGGA
CGATGATGACGCCAGCATCGATACCGGTGGACGCACCCCACCCAGCCTGGGTCCCCAAGATGAGTCCTGC
ACCACCGCCAGCTCCTCCCTGGCCAAGGACACTTCATCGACCGGTGAGAACCTGTACTTCCAGCTAAGAT
TAGATAAAAGTAAAGTGATTAACAGCGCATTAGAGCTGCTTAATGAGGTCGGAATCGAAGGTTTAACAAC
CCGTAAACTCGCCCAGAAGCTAGGTGTAGAGCAGCCTACATTGTATTGGCATGTAAAAAATAAGCGGGCT
TTGCTCGACGCCTTAGCCATTGAGATGTTAGATAGGCACCATACTCACTTTTGCCCTTTAGAAGGGGAAA
GCTGGCAAGATTTTTTACGTAATAACGCTAAAAGTTTTAGATGTGCTTTACTAAGTCATCGCGATGGAGC
AAAAGTACATTTAGGTACACGGCCTACAGAAAAACAGTATGAAACTCTCGAAAATCAATTAGCCTTTTTA
TGCCAACAAGGTTTTTCACTAGAGAATGCATTATATGCACTCAGCGCTGTGGGGCATTTTACTTTAGGTT
GCGTATTGGAAGATCAAGAGCATCAAGTCGCTAAAGAAGAAAGGGAAACACCTACTACTGATAGTATGCC
GCCATTATTACGACAAGCTATCGAATTATTTGATCACCAAGGTGCAGAGCCAGCCTTCTTATTCGGCCTT
GAATTGATCATATGCGGATTAGAAAAACAACTTAAATGTGAAAGTGGGTCCGCGTACAGCCGCGCGCGTA
CGAAAAACAATTACGGGTCTACCATCGAGGGCCTGCTCGATCTCCCGGACGACGACGCCCCCGAAGAGGC
GGGGCTGGCGGCTCCGCGCCTGTCCTTTCTCCCCGCGGGACACACGCGCAGACTGTCGACGGCCCCCCCG
ACCGATGTCAGCCTGGGGGACGAGCTCCACTTAGACGGCGAGGACGTGGCGATGGCGCATGCCGACGCGC
TAGACGATTTCGATCTGGACATGTTGGGGGACGGGGATTCCCCGGGTCCGGGATTTACCCCCCACGACTC
CGCCCCCTACGGCGCTCTGGATATGGCCGACTTCGAGTTTGAGCAGATGTTTACCGATGCCCTTGGAATT
GACGAGTACGGTGGGTAGCTCGAGTCTAGAGGGCCCGTTTAAACCCGCTGATCAGCCTCGACTGTGCCTT
CTAGTTGCCAGCCATCTGTTGTTTGCCCCTCCCCCGTGCCTTCCTTGACCCTGGAAGGTGCCACTCCCAC
TGTCCTTTCCTAATAAAATGAGGAAATTGCATCGCATTGTCTGAGTAGGTGTCATTCTATTCTGGGGGGT
GGGGTGGGGCAGGACAGCAAGGGGGAGGATTGGGAAGACAATAGCAGGCATGCTGGGGATGCGGTGGGCT
CTATGGCTTCTGAGGCGGAAAGAACCAGCTGGGGCTCTAGGGGGTATCCCC
[124 nt withheld, positions 2502-2625]
C
[91 nt withheld, positions 2627-2717]
A
[49 nt withheld, positions 2719-2767]
CCTTTGACGTTGGAGTCCACGTTCTTT
[37 nt withheld, positions 2795-2831]
ACCCTATCTCGGTCTATTCTTTTGATTTATAAGGGATTTTGCCGATTTCGGCCTATTGGTTAAAAAATGA
GCTGATTTAACAAAAATTTAACGCGAATTAATTCTGTGGAATGTGTGTCAGTTAGGGTGTGGAAAGTCCC
CAGGCTCCCCAGCAGGCAGAAGTATGCAAAGCATGCATCTCAATTAGTCAGCAACCAGGTGTGGAAAGTC
CCCAGGCTCCCCAGCAGGCAGAAGTATGCAAAGCATGCATCTCAATTAGTCAGCAACCATAGTCCCGCCC
CTAACTCCGCCCATCCCGCCCCTAACTCCGCCCAGTTCCGCCCATTCTCCGCCCCATGGCTGACTAATTT
TTTTTATTTATGCAGAGGCCGAGGCCGCCTCTGCCTCTGAGCTATTCCAGAAGTAGTGAGGAGGCTTTTT
TGGAGGCCTAGGCTTTTGCAAAAAGCTCCCGGGAGCTTGTATATCCATTTTCGGATCTGATCAAGAGACA
GGATGAGGATCGTTTCGCATGATTGAACAAGATGGATTGCACGCAGGTTCTCCGGCCGCTTGGGTGGAGA
GGCTATTCGGCTATGACTGGGCACAACAGACAATCGGCTGCTCTGATGCCGCCGTGTTCCGGCTGTCAGC
GCAGGGGCGCCCGGTTCTTTTTGTCAAGACCGACCTGTCCGGTGCCCTGAATGAACTGCAGGACGAGGCA
GCGCGGCTATCGTGGCTGGCCACGACGGGCGTTCCTTGCGCAGCTGTGCTCGACGTTGTCACTGAAGCGG
GAAGGGACTGGCTGCTATTGGGCGAAGTGCCGGGGCAGGATCTCCTGTCATCTCACCTTGCTCCTGCCGA
GAAAGTATCCATCATGGCTGATGCAATGCGGCGGCTGCATACGCTTGATCCGGCTACCTGCCCATTCGAC
CACCAAGCGAAACATCGCATCGAGCGAGCACGTACTCGGATGGAAGCCGGTCTTGTCGATCAGGATGATC
TGGACGAAGAGCATCAGGGGCTCGCGCCAGCCGAACTGTTCGCCAGGCTCAAGGCGCGCATGCCCGACGG
CGAGGATCTCGTCGTGACCCATGGCGATGCCTGCTTGCCGAATATCATGGTGGAAAATGGCCGCTTTTCT
GGATTCATCGACTGTGGCCGGCTGGGTGTGGCGGACCGCTATCAGGACATAGCGTTGGCTACCCGTGATA
TTGCTGAAGAGCTTGGCGGCGAATGGGCTGACCGCTTCCTCGTGCTTTACGGTATCGCCGCTCCCGATTC
GCAGCGCATCGCCTTCTATCGCCTTCTTGACGAGTTCTTCTGAGCGGGACTCTGGGGTTCGAAATGACCG
ACCAAGCGACGCCCAACCTGCCATCACGAGATTTCGATTCCACCGCCGCCTTCTATGAAAGGTTGGGCTT
CGGAATCGTTTTCCGGGACGCCGGCTGGATGATCCTCCAGCGCGGGGATCTCATGCTGGAGTTCTTCGCC
CACCCCAACTTGTTTATTGCAGCTTATAATGGTTACAAATAAAGCAATAGCATCACAAATTTCACAAATA
AAGCATTTTTTTCACTGCATTCTAGTTGTGGTTTGTCCAAACTCATCAATGTATCTTATCATGTCTGTAT
ACCGTCGACCTCTAGCTAGAGCTTGGCGTAATCATGGTCATAGCTGTTTCCTGTGTGAAATTGTTATCCG
CTCACAATTCCACACAACATACGAGCCGGAAGCATAAAGTGTAAAGCCTGGGGTGCCTAATGAGTGAGCT
AACTCACATTAATTGCGTTGCGCTCACTGCCCGCTTTCCAGTCGGGAAACCTGTCGTGCCAGCTGCATTA
ATGAATCGGCCAACGCGCGGGGAGAGGCGGTTTGCGTATTGGGCGCTCTTCCGCTTCCTCGCTCACTGAC
TCGCTGCGCTCGGTCGTTCGGCTGCGGCGAGCGGTATCAGCTCACTCAAAGGCGGTAATACGGTTATCCA
CAGAATCAGGGGATAACGCAGGAAAGAACATGTGAGCAAAAGGCCAGCAAAAGGCCAGGAACCGTAAAAA
GGCCGCGTTGCTGGCGTTTTTCCATAGGCTCCGCCCCCCTGACGAGCATCACAAAAATCGACGCTCAAGT
CAGAGGTGGCGAAACCCGACAGGACTATAAAGATACCAGGCGTTTCCCCCTGGAAGCTCCCTCGTGCGCT
CTCCTGTTCCGACCCTGCCGCTTACCGGATACCTGTCCGCCTTTCTCCCTTCGGGAAGCGTGGCGCTTTC
TCATAGCTCACGCTGTAGGTATCTCAGTTCGGTGTAGGTCGTTCGCTCCAAGCTGGGCTGTGTGCACGAA
CCCCCCGTTCAGCCCGACCGCTGCGCCTTATCCGGTAACTATCGTCTTGAGTCCAACCCGGTAAGACACG
ACTTATCGCCACTGGCAGCAGCCACTGGTAACAGGATTAGCAGAGCGAGGTATGTAGGCGGTGCTACAGA
GTTCTTGAAGTGGTGGCCTAACTACGGCTACACTAGAAGAACAGTATTTGGTATCTGCGCTCTGCTGAAG
CCAGTTACCTTCGGAAAAAGAGTTGGTAGCTCTTGATCCGGCAAACAAACCACCGCTGGTAGCGGTTTTT
TTGTTTGCAAGCAGCAGATTACGCGCAGAAAAAAAGGATCTCAAGAAGATCCTTTGATCTTTTCTACGGG
GTCTGACGCTCAGTGGAACGAAAACTCACGTTAAGGGATTTTGGTCATGAGATTATCAAAAAGGATCTTC
ACCTAGATCCTTTTAAATTAAAAATGAAGTTTTAAATCAATCTAAAGTATATATGAGTAAACTTGGTCTG
ACAGTTACCAATGCTTAATCAGTGAGGCACCTATCTCAGCGATCTGTCTATTTCGTTCATCCATAGTTGC
CTGACTCCCCGTCGTGTAGATAACTACGATACGGGAGGGCTTACCATCTGGCCCCAGTGCTGCAATGATA
CCGCGAGACCCACGCTCACCGGCTCCAGATTTATCAGCAATAAACCAGCCAGCCGGAAGGGCCGAGCGCA
GAAGTGGTCCTGCAACTTTATCCGCCTCCATCCAGTCTATTAATTGTTGCCGGGAAGCTAGAGTAAGTAG
TTCGCCAGTTAATAGTTTGCGCAACGTTGTTGCCATTGCTACAGGCATCGTGGTGTCACGCTCGTCGTTT
GGTATGGCTTCATTCAGCTCCGGTTCCCAACGATCAAGGCGAGTTACATGATCCCCCATGTTGTGCAAAA
AAGCGGTTAGCTCCTTCGGTCCTCCGATCGTTGTCAGAAGTAAGTTGGCCGCAGTGTTATCACTCATGGT
TATGGCAGCACTGCATAATTCTCTTACTGTCATGCCATCCGTAAGATGCTTTTCTGTGACTGGTGAGTAC
TCAACCAAGTCATTCTGAGAATAGTGTATGCGGCGACCGAGTTGCTCTTGCCCGGCGTCAATACGGGATA
ATACCGCGCCACATAGCAGAACTTTAAAAGTGCTCATCATTGGAAAACGTTCTTCGGGGCGAAAACTCTC
AAGGATCTTACCGCTGTTGAGATCCAGTTCGATGTAACCCACTCGTGCACCCAACTGATCTTCAGCATCT
TTTACTTTCACCAGCGTTTCTGGGTGAGCAAAAACAGGAAGGCAAAATGCCGCAAAAAAGGGAATAAGGG
CGACACGGAAATGTTGAATACTCATACTCTTCCTTTTTCAATATTATTGAAGCATTTATCAGGGTTATTG
TCTCATGAGCGGATACATATTTGAATGTATTTAGAAAAATAAACAAATAGGGGTTCCGCGCACATTTCCC
CGAAAAGTGCCACCTGACGTC
