>Addgene plasmid #66417 | LHCGR-Tango | addgene partial sequence | sequence record 120097 | CMV-F 5'-CGCAAATGGGCGGTAGGCGTG-3'
GCTCTCTGGCTAACTAGAGAACCCACTGCTTACTGGCTTATCGAAATTAATACGACTCACTATAGGGAGA
CCCAAGCTGGCTAGCGTTTAAACTTAAGCTTGGTACCGAGCTCGGATCCACTAGTCCAGTGTGGTGGAAT
TCTGCAGATATCCAGCACAGTGGCGGCCGCGCCACCATGAAGACGATCATCGCCCTGAGCTACATCTTCT
GCCTGGTATTCGCCGACTACAAGGACGATGATGACGCCAGCATCGATATGAAACAGCGCTTTTCCGCTCT
GCAACTTCTGAAACTTCTGTTGCTGCTGCAACCGCCTCTGCCGCGCGCATTGCGCGAGGCACTGTGCCCA
GAGCCTTGTAACTGTGTACCAGATGGGGCACTTAGATGTCCCGGTCCCACAGCTGGGCTCACTAGGCTGA
GTCTTGCCTACCTGCCCGTCAAGGTTATTCCTAGTCAGGCCTTTCGGGGACTGAATGAGGTGATCAAGAT
AGAAATTTCTCAAATTGACTCCTTGGAGCGCATTGAAGCCAACGCTTTCGACAATCTCCTTAACCTGTCC
GAGATTCTTATACAGAACACAAAGAACCTCCGCTATATCGAGCCAGGAGCTTTTATCAATCTTCCGCGAC
TGAAGTACTTGAGCATATGCAACACCGGCATTAGGAAATTTCCTGACGTCACCAAAGTGTTTAGCTCCGA
AAGCAACTTCATTCTTGAGATCTGCGACAACCTGCACATCACCACCATCCCCGGGAATGCCTTCCAGGGC
ATGAACAACGAGTCTGTTACCCTTAAGCTGTACGGGAATGGCTTCGAGGAAGTGCAAAGTCACGCATTTA
ACGGTACTACTCTCACCTCCCTTGAGCTGAAAGAGAACGTTCATCTGGAGAAGATGCATAATGGCGCCTT
TAGAGGGGCTACCGGGCCCAAAACCCTTGATATCTCATCCACTAAGCTTCAGGCCCTGCCGAGTTATGGC
CTGGAGTCAATCCAGCGACTCATCGCGACGTC
