>Addgene plasmid #66417 | LHCGR-Tango | addgene partial sequence | sequence record 120098 | Tet-R 5'-GGCGAGTTTACGGGTTGTTA-3'
GCTCTAATGCGCTGTTAATCACTTTACTTTTATCTAATCTTAGCTGGAAGTACAGGTTCTCACCGGTCGA
TGAAGTGTCCTTGGCCAGGGAGGAGCTGGCGGTGGTGCAGGACTCATCTTGGGGACCCAGGCTGGGTGGG
GTGCGTCCACCGGTATCGATGCATTCTGTATACCGTGTCTTATCCAAAAGTGCAGTCCCCTGGCAGTGCA
AGGTGGAGAGCTTCAGAGTGCTTTGGGAAGGTTTATTGCTGCCAGTGAAGCCGTTCTTGCAATTGGACGT
GTAGGCGGAAAAATCTTTTCTCCGATACAGTTCGGCGCGCCGCTTACAACAGCCAAATTTGGACAGCAGC
AGAAAGAAATCCCTCTGAAAGGTTTTAGTAAAAATGGCGTACAGAAATGGGTTAGCGCAAGAATTGATGG
GGTAAAAGAGCACCAACAGGACTTTGGAGTTAGTCACTGTGATAAGGGGTACCTTAAACGCCGCAGAAAT
AGCAAAGAAGCTGATCGGAGCCATACATGTGAAATCCGTAAAGATCAGAATAGCCATTTTTTTGGCAATT
TTTGTGTCCTTGTTCGTTGCCATCAGCTCGGGGTTGCGCACCGCAAAGTAAATCTTGATGTAACAGGCAC
AAATGATAAAAAAAGCCACCACGTTGAGGATGAGAATGGTCAGGATGTATACCTGGCTCAGAGTGGTCTC
CACGTCCATGGGAAAGCAAATACTCACCTTCATGTAATTGGATACCCCTACAAGAGGCAGCATGGCTATC
AAGGAGGAAAAGAGCCAGCCGCCCAACATGATGAGTATCGCATGGCGCAGCCGGAGTTTTTGATCCAAGT
GAATGGCATACGTAATTGTGTGCCAGCGTTCAAGCGTTATAACCGTGAGGGTATACACAGAGAGCTCGCT
TGCAAAGACGGTGAAGAAGCCTGCTGTGCTGCATCCGCTACCTGTCTGCCAATCAATTGCATGGTTGTAG
TACTGTCCCTT
