[The description below was written by a language model from this plasmid's Addgene catalogue record and the feature table of its GenBank file.]
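Description:
LHCGR-Tango is a mammalian expression plasmid from the PRESTO-Tango collection, built on an "empty Tango" backbone that was itself derived from pcDNA3.1(+). It carries the human luteinizing hormone/choriogonadotropin receptor (LHCGR) coding sequence, an insert of about 2.1 kb, under the CMV promoter, with a FLAG epitope supplied by the backbone at the receptor's N terminus. The plasmid is maintained at high copy in E. coli under ampicillin selection, and a neomycin resistance marker allows G418 selection in mammalian cells.

The receptor was cloned by restriction digestion using NotI at the 5′ end and XhoI at the 3′ end. The depositor notes place a tTA (tetracycline transactivator) sequence downstream of the receptor and caution that most vectors in the series carry an XbaI rather than an XhoI site after tTA, so the 3′ site should not be assumed. This arrangement fits the stated purpose: in the Tango assay, agonist activation of the GPCR recruits arrestin, and that translocation event is converted into transcriptional activation, giving a reporter readout that does not depend on the receptor's G protein coupling. The record does not itemise the other elements of the fusion or the reporter system with which the plasmid is used.

The construct is one of a set intended for parallel screening of ligands across the druggable human GPCR repertoire, and was produced under a programme aimed at providing tools for understudied drug-target families. The accompanying sequence record spans only 2097 bp, matching the insert length rather than the whole plasmid, and contains no annotated features beyond the source entry, so backbone details here rest on the catalogue fields alone.
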