Addgene plasmid #66417: LHCGR-Tango
Purpose: Expression of G protein-coupled receptors for PRESTO-Tango: parallel receptorome expression and screening via transcriptional output, with transcriptional activation following arrestin translocation
Depositing lab: Bryan Roth. Depositing organization: University of North Carolina at Chapel Hill. Publication: PRESTO-Tango as an open-source resource for interrogation of the druggable human GPCRome. Kroeze WK, Sassano MF, Huang XP, Lansu K, McCorvy JD, Giguere PM, Sciaky N, Roth BL. Nat Struct Mol Biol. 2015 May;22(5):362-9. doi: 10.1038/nsmb.3014. Epub 2015 Apr 20. PubMed 25895059.
Backbone
  Vector backbone: empty Tango
  Backbone size w/o insert (bp): 6632
  Vector type: Mammalian Expression
  Selectable markers: Neomycin (select with G418)
Growth in bacteria
  Bacterial resistance: Ampicillin, 100 μg/mL
  Growth temperature: 37°C
  Growth strain: DH5alpha
  Copy number: High Copy
Gene/Insert
  Gene/Insert name: LHCGR
  Species: H. sapiens (human)
  Insert size (bp): 2097
  Entrez Gene: LHCGR (a.k.a. HHG, LCGR, LGR2, LH/CG-R, LH/CGR, LHR, LHRHR, LSH-R, ULG5)
  Promoter: CMV
  Tag / fusion protein: FLAG (N terminal on backbone)
  Cloning method: Restriction Enzyme; 5′ cloning site NotI (not destroyed); 3′ cloning site XhoI (unknown if destroyed)
  Sequencing primers: 5′ CMV-F; 3′ Tet-R
Terms and licenses: Academic/Nonprofit Terms; Industry Terms: Not Available to Industry
Depositor comments: Please note: Most of the PRESTO-Tango vectors do not contain the XhoI cut site downstream of the tTA sequence and instead carry an XbaI site. If you need to perform an XhoI digest we recommend sequencing with a forward primer at the C-terminus of tTA to determine which of the two sites is present. Suggested primer: 5-gagctccacttagacggcgagg-3. Original backbone was pcDNA3.1(+). These plasmids were generated as part of the Illuminating the Druggable Genome (IDG) program sponsored by the NIH Common Fund. The goal of this program is to identify, gather, and distribute information and resources for proteins that currently are not well-studied yet belong to commonly drug-targeted protein families: protein kinases, non-olfactory G-protein coupled receptors (GPCRs), and ion channels. The IDG program is designed to develop fundamental research tools for understudied proteins, elucidate their function, and disseminate the IDG-related resources and data to the greater scientific community.
How to cite: LHCGR-Tango was a gift from Bryan Roth (Addgene plasmid # 66417 ; http://n2t.net/addgene:66417 ; RRID:Addgene_66417)
